>Addgene plasmid #104595 | pCA528 CHMP2B 141-213 | addgene full sequence | sequence record 245147 | Addgene NGS Result
TGGCGAATGGG
[124 nt withheld, positions 12-135]
C
[91 nt withheld, positions 137-227]
A
[49 nt withheld, positions 229-277]
CCTTTGACGTTGGAGTCCACGTTCTTT
[37 nt withheld, positions 305-341]
ACCCTATCTCGGTCTATTCTTTTGATTTATAAGGGATTTTGCCGATTTCGGCCTATTGGTTAAAAAATGA
GCTGATTTAACAAAAATTTAACGCGAATTTTAACAAAATATTAACGCTTACAATTTAGGTGGCACTTTTC
GGGGAAATGTGCGCGGAACCCCTATTTGTTTATTTTTCTAAATACATTCAAATATGTATCCGCTCATGAA
TTAATTCTTAGAAAAACTCATCGAGCATCAAATGAAACTGCAATTTATTCATATCAGGATTATCAATACC
ATATTTTTGAAAAAGCCGTTTCTGTAATGAAGGAGAAAACTCACCGAGGCAGTTCCATAGGATGGCAAGA
TCCTGGTATCGGTCTGCGATTCCGACTCGTCCAACATCAATACAACCTATTAATTTCCCCTCGTCAAAAA
TAAGGTTATCAAGTGAGAAATCACCATGAGTGACGACTGAATCCGGTGAGAATGGCAAAAGTTTATGCAT
TTCTTTCCAGACTTGTTCAACAGGCCAGCCATTACGCTCGTCATCAAAATCACTCGCATCAACCAAACCG
TTATTCATTCGTGATTGCGCCTGAGCGAGACGAAATACGCGATCGCTGTTAAAAGGACAATTACAAACAG
GAATCGAATGCAACCGGCGCAGGAACACTGCCAGCGCATCAACAATATTTTCACCTGAATCAGGATATTC
TTCTAATACCTGGAATGCTGTTTTCCCGGGGATCGCAGTGGTGAGTAACCATGCATCATCAGGAGTACGG
ATAAAATGCTTGATGGTCGGAAGAGGCATAAATTCCGTCAGCCAGTTTAGTCTGACCATCTCATCTGTAA
CATCATTGGCAACGCTACCTTTGCCATGTTTCAGAAACAACTCTGGCGCATCGGGCTTCCCATACAATCG
ATAGATTGTCGCACCTGATTGCCCGACATTATCGCGAGCCCATTTATACCCATATAAATCAGCATCCATG
TTGGAATTTAATCGCGGCCTAGAGCAAGACGTTTCCCGTTGAATATGGCTCATAACACCCCTTGTATTAC
TGTTTATGTAAGCAGACAGTTTTATTGTTCATGACCAAAATCCCTTAACGTGAGTTTTCGTTCCACTGAG
CGTCAGACCCCGTAGAAAAGATCAAAGGATCTTCTTGAGATCCTTTTTTTCTGCGCGTAATCTGCTGCTT
GCAAACAAAAAAACCACCGCTACCAGCGGTGGTTTGTTTGCCGGATCAAGAGCTACCAACTCTTTTTCCG
AAGGTAACTGGCTTCAGCAGAGCGCAGATACCAAATACTGTCCTTCTAGTGTAGCCGTAGTTAGGCCACC
ACTTCAAGAACTCTGTAGCACCGCCTACATACCTCGCTCTGCTAATCCTGTTACCAGTGGCTGCTGCCAG
TGGCGATAAGTCGTGTCTTACCGGGTTGGACTCAAGACGATAGTTACCGGATAAGGCGCAGCGGTCGGGC
TGAACGGGGGGTTCGTGCACACAGCCCAGCTTGGAGCGAACGACCTACACCGAACTGAGATACCTACAGC
GTGAGCTATGAGAAAGCGCCACGCTTCCCGAAGGGAGAAAGGCGGACAGGTATCCGGTAAGCGGCAGGGT
CGGAACAGGAGAGCGCACGAGGGAGCTTCCAGGGGGAAACGCCTGGTATCTTTATAGTCCTGTCGGGTTT
CGCCACCTCTGACTTGAGCGTCGATTTTTGTGATGCTCGTCAGGGGGGCGGAGCCTATGGAAAAACGCCA
GCAACGCGGCCTTTTTACGGTTCCTGGCCTTTTGCTGGCCTTTTGCTCACATGTTCTTTCCTGCGTTATC
CCCTGATTCTGTGGATAACCGTATTACCGCCTTTGAGTGAGCTGATACCGCTCGCCGCAGCCGAACGACC
GAGCGCAGCGAGTCAGTGAGCGAGGAAGCGGAAGAGCGCCTGATGCGGTATTTTCTCCTTACGCATCTGT
GCGGTATTTCACACCGCAATGGTGCACTCTCAGTACAATCTGCTCTGATGCCGCATAGTTAAGCCAGTAT
ACACTCCGCTATCGCTACGTGACTGGGTCATGGCTGCGCCCCGACACCCGCCAACACCCGCTGACGCGCC
CTGACGGGCTTGTCTGCTCCCGGCATCCGCTTACAGACAAGCTGTGACCGTCTCCGGGAGCTGCATGTGT
CAGAGGTTTTCACCGTCATCACCGAAACGCGCGAGGCAGCTGCGGTAAAGCTCATCAGCGTGGTCGTGAA
GCGATTCACAGATGTCTGCCTGTTCATCCGCGTCCAGCTCGTTGAGTTTCTCCAGAAGCGTTAATGTCTG
GCTTCTGATAAAGCGGGCCATGTTAAGGGCGGTTTTTTCCTGTTTGGTCACTGATGCCTCCGTGTAAGGG
GGATTTCTGTTCATGGGGGTAATGATACCGATGAAACGAGAGAGGATGCTCACGATACGGGTTACTGATG
ATGAACATGCCCGGTTACTGGAACGTTGTGAGGGTAAACAACTGGCGGTATGGATGCGGCGGGACCAGAG
AAAAATCACTCAGGGTCAATGCCAGCGCTTCGTTAATACAGATGTAGGTGTTCCACAGGGTAGCCAGCAG
CATCCTGCGATGCAGATCCGGAACATAATGGTGCAGGGCGCTGACTTCCGCGTTTCCAGACTTTACGAAA
CACGGAAACCGAAGACCATTCATGTTGTTGCTCAGGTCGCAGACGTTTTGCAGCAGCAGTCGCTTCACGT
TCGCTCGCGTATCGGTGATTCATTCTGCTAACCAGTAAGGCAACCCCGCCAGCCTAGCCGGGTCCTCAAC
GACAGGAGCACGATCATGCGCACCCGTGGGGCCGCCATGCCGGCGATAATGGCCTGCTTCTCGCCGAAAC
GTTTGGTGGCGGGACCAGTGACGAAGGCTTGAGCGAGGGCGTGCAAGATTCCGAATACCGCAAGCGACAG
GCCGATCATCGTCGCGCTCCAGCGAAAGCGGTCCTCGCCGAAAATGACCCAGAGCGCTGCCGGCACCTGT
CCTACGAGTTGCATGATAAAGAAGACAGTCATAAGTGCGGCGACGATAGTCATGCCCCGCGCCCACCGGA
AGGAGCTGACTGGGTTGAAGGCTCTCAAGGGCATCGGTCGAGATCCCGGTGCCTAATGAGTGAGCTAACT
TACATTAATTGCGTTGCGCTCACTGCCCGCTTTCCAGTCGGGAAACCTGTCGTGCCAGCTGCATTAATGA
ATCGGCCAACGCGCGGGGAGAGGCGGTTTGCGTATTGGGCGCCAGGGTGGTTTTTCTTTTCACCAGTGAG
ACGGGCAACAGCTGATTGCCCTTCACCGCCTGGCCCTGAGAGAGTTGCAGCAAGCGGTCCACGCTGGTTT
GCCCCAGCAGGCGAAAATCCTGTTTGATGGTGGTTAACGGCGGGATATAACATGAGCTGTCTTCGGTATC
GTCGTATCCCACTACCGAGATATCCGCACCAACGCGCAGCCCGGACTCGGTAATGGCGCGCATTGCGCCC
AGCGCCATCTGATCGTTGGCAACCAGCATCGCAGTGGGAACGATGCCCTCATTCAGCATTTGCATGGTTT
GTTGAAAACCGGACATGGCACTCCAGTCGCCTTCCCGTTCCGCTATCGGCTGAATTTGATTGCGAGTGAG
ATATTTATGCCAGCCAGCCAGACGCAGACGCGCCGAGACAGAACTTAATGGGCCCGCTAACAGCGCGATT
TGCTGGTGACCCAATGCGACCAGATGCTCCACGCCCAGTCGCGTACCGTCTTCATGGGAGAAAATAATAC
TGTTGATGGGTGTCTGGTCAGAGACATCAAGAAATAACGCCGGAACATTAGTGCAGGCAGCTTCCACAGC
AATGGCATCCTGGTCATCCAGCGGATAGTTAATGATCAGCCCACTGACGCGTTGCGCGAGAAGATTGTGC
ACCGCCGCTTTACAGGCTTCGACGCCGCTTCGTTCTACCATCGACACCACCACGCTGGCACCCAGTTGAT
CGGCGCGAGATTTAATCGCCGCGACAATTTGCGACGGCGCGTGCAGGGCCAGACTGGAGGTGGCAACGCC
AATCAGCAACGACTGTTTGCCCGCCAGTTGTTGTGCCACGCGGTTGGGAATGTAATTCAGCTCCGCCATC
GCCGCTTCCACTTTTTCCCGCGTTTTCGCAGAAACGTGGCTGGCCTGGTTCACCACGCGGGAAACGGTCT
GATAAGAGACACCGGCATACTCTGCGACATCGTATAACGTTACTGGTTTCACATTCACCACCCTGAATTG
ACTCTCTTCCGGGCGCTATCATGCCATACCGCGAAAGGTTTTGCGCCATTCGATGGTGTCCGGGATCTCG
ACGCTCTCCCTTATGCGACTCCTGCATTAGGAAGCAGCCCAGTAGTAGGTTGAGGCCGTTGAGCACCGCC
GCCGCAAGGAATGGTGCATGCAAGGAGATGGCGCCCAACAGTCCCCCGGCCACGGGGCCTGCCACCATAC
CCACGCCGAAACAAGCGCTCATGAGCCCGAAGTGGCGAGCCCGATCTTCCCCATCGGTGATGTCGGCGAT
ATAGGCGCCAGCAACCGCACCTGTGGCGCCGGTGATGCCGGCCACGATGCGTCCGGCGTAGAGGATCGAG
ATCTCGATCCCGCGAAATTAATACGACTCACTATAGGGGAATTGTGAGCGGATAACAATTCCCCTCTAGA
AATAATTTTGTTTAACTTTAAGAAGGAGATATACATATGGGTCATCACCATCATCACCATGGTTCGGACT
CAGAAGTCAATCAAGAAGCTAAGCCAGAGGTCAAGCCAGAAGTCAAGCCTGAGACTCACATCAATTTAAA
GGTGTCCGATGGATCTTCAGAGATCTTCTTCAAGATCAAAAAGACCACTCCTTTAAGAAGGCTGATGGAA
GCGTTCGCTAAAAGACAGGGTAAGGAAATGGACTCCTTAAGATTCTTGTACGACGGTATTAGAATTCAAG
CTGATCAGACCCCTGAAGATTTGGACATGGAGGATAACGATATTATTGAGGCTCACAGAGAACAGATTGG
TGGTGGGTGCATGATCAATGATACACTTGATGACATCTTTGACGGTTCTGATGACGAAGAAGAAAGCCAG
GATATTGTGAATCAAGTTCTTGATGAAATTGGAATTGAAATTTCTGGAAAGATGGCCAAAGCTCCATCAG
CTGCTCGAAGCTTACCATCTGCCTCTACTTCAAAGGCTACAATCTCAGATGAAGAGATTGAACGGCAACT
CAAGGCTTTAGGAGTAGATTGAGGATCCGAATTCGAGCTCCGTCGACAAGCTTGCGGCCGCACTCGAGCA
CCACCACCACCACCACTGAGATCCGGCTGCTAACAAAGCCCGAAAGGAAGCTGAGTTGGCTGCTGCCACC
GCTGAGCAATAACTAGCATAACCCCTTGGGGCCTCTAAACGGGTCTTGAGGGGTTTTTTGCTGAAAGGAG
GAACTATATCCGGAT
Features (pLannotate 1.2.2; 20 found; start..end, strand, type, name):
     12..440     +  rep_origin     f1 ori (sequence partly withheld): f1 bacteriophage origin of replication; arrow indicates direction of (+) strand synthesis
    493..550     +  promoter       AmpR promoter (fragment): bla
    559..1374    -  CDS            KanR: aminoglycoside phosphotransferase; aph(3')-Ia; confers resistance to kanamycin in bacteria or G418 (Geneticin®) in eukaryotes
   1496..2084    +  rep_origin     ori: high-copy-number ColE1/pMB1/pBR322/pUC origin of replication
   2270..2409    -  misc_feature   bom: basis of mobility region from pBR322
   2511..2702    -  CDS            rop: Rop protein, which maintains plasmids at low copy number; rop
   2719..3099    +  CDS            YPB1_ECOLX: Protein predicted: Swiss-Prot protein existence level 4. From Escherichia coli.
   3171..3462    -  CDS            TcR (fragment): tetracycline efflux protein; tet; confers resistance to tetracycline
   3477..3498    -  protein_bind   CAP binding site: CAP binding activates transcription in the presence of cAMP. E. coli catabolite activator protein
   3511..4593    -  CDS            lacI: lac repressor; lacI; The lac repressor binds to the lac operator to inhibit transcription in E. coli. This inhibition can be relieved by adding lactose or isopropyl-β-D-thiogalactopyranoside (IPTG).
   4594..4671    -  promoter       lacI promoter: lacI
   4679..4958    -  CDS            TcR (fragment): tetracycline efflux protein; tet; confers resistance to tetracycline
   4980..4998    +  promoter       T7 promoter: promoter for bacteriophage T7 RNA polymerase
   4999..5023    +  protein_bind   lac operator: The lac repressor binds to the lac operator to inhibit transcription in E. coli. This inhibition can be relieved by adding lactose or isopropyl-β-D-thiogalactopyranoside (IPTG). lac repressor encoded by lacI
   5038..5060    +  RBS            RBS: efficient ribosome binding site from bacteriophage T7 gene 10 (Olins and Rangwala, 1989)
   5095..5385    +  CDS            SUMO: cleavable ubiquitin-like protein tag; S. cerevisiae SMT3 (truncated)
   5392..5610    +  CDS            CHMP2B (fragment): CHM2B_HUMAN - Experimental evidence at protein level: Swiss-Prot protein existence level 1. Probable core component of the endosomal sorting required for transport complex III (ESCRT-III) which is involved in multivesicular bodies (MVBs) formation and sorting of endosomal cargo proteins into MVBs. MVBs contain intraluminal vesicles (ILVs) that are generated by invagination and scission from the limiting membrane of the endosome and mostly are delivered to lysosomes enabling degradation of membrane proteins, such as stimulated growth factor receptors, lysosomal enzymes and lipids. The MVB pathw
   5660..5677    +  CDS            9xHis (fragment): 9xHis affinity tag
   5687..5736    +  CDS            SET1 (fragment): solubility-enhancement tag derived from T7 phage gene 10B
   5744..5791    +  terminator     T7 terminator: transcription terminator for bacteriophage T7 RNA polymerase
