[The description below was written by a language model from this plasmid's Addgene catalogue record and pLannotate feature annotations shown in this document.]
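Description:
pCA528 CHMP2B 141-213 is a bacterial expression plasmid of about 5.8 kb, built on the pCA528 backbone, a pET-style T7 vector. It is propagated in E. coli under kanamycin selection (an aminoglycoside phosphotransferase gene) and replicates from a ColE1/pBR322-type origin accompanied by the bom region and the rop gene, which normally restrains copy number; the catalogue lists copy number as unknown. An f1 phage origin is also present, and short tetracycline-resistance fragments appear to be non-functional remnants of the pBR322 lineage.

The expression cassette consists of a T7 promoter followed by a lac operator, the T7 gene 10 ribosome binding site and a T7 terminator, with a plasmid-borne lacI gene supplying repressor, so that transcription depends on T7 RNA polymerase from the host and can be induced with IPTG. The open reading frame encodes an N-terminal His-SUMO tag (yeast SMT3-derived) fused to residues 141-213 of human CHMP2B, an ESCRT-III subunit. The N-terminal His portion is recorded in the catalogue but is not annotated separately in the feature table. A non-native Gly-Cys is included at the N-terminus of the fragment, giving a cysteine for attaching a fluorescent dye. The SUMO moiety is a cleavable ubiquitin-like tag that also allows affinity purification through the His residues. Short His-tag and T7 gene 10-derived fragments annotated downstream of the insert look like backbone sequence; the record does not say whether they are translated. The associated study surveyed human ESCRT-III interactions with MIT domains, consistent with use of the labelled C-terminal peptide in binding measurements.
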