Addgene plasmid #104595: pCA528 CHMP2B 141-213
Purpose: Expresses C-terminal 141-213 residues of CHMP2B with non-native N-term cysteine for fluorescent labeling; Internal ID: WISP18-4
Depositing lab: Wesley Sundquist. Depositing organization: University of Utah. Publication: Comprehensive analysis of the human ESCRT-III-MIT domain interactome reveals new cofactors for cytokinetic abscission. Wenzel DM, Mackay DR, Skalicky JJ, Paine EL, Miller MS, Ullman KS, Sundquist WI. Elife. 2022 Sep 15;11:e77779. doi: 10.7554/eLife.77779. PubMed 36107470.
Backbone
  Vector backbone: pCA528
  Vector type: Bacterial Expression
Growth in bacteria
  Bacterial resistance: Kanamycin, 50 μg/mL
  Growth temperature: 37°C
  Growth strain: DH5alpha
  Copy number: Unknown
Gene/Insert
  Gene/Insert name: CHMP2B residues 141-213
  Species: H. sapiens (human)
  Mutation: Contains nonnative Gly-Cys for fluorescent labeling
  Entrez Gene: CHMP2B (a.k.a. ALS17, CHMP2.5, DMT1, FTDALS7, VPS2-2, VPS2B)
  Promoter: T7
  Tag / fusion protein: His-SUMO (N terminal on insert)
  Cloning method: Restriction Enzyme; 5′ cloning site BsaI (destroyed during cloning); 3′ cloning site BamHI (not destroyed)
  Sequencing primers: 5′ T7 forward; 3′ T7 term
Terms and licenses: Academic/Nonprofit Terms; Industry Terms: Not Available to Industry
Depositor comments: Read the preprint on bioRxiv: https://www.biorxiv.org/content/10.1101/2022.02.09.477148v1
How to cite: pCA528 CHMP2B 141-213 was a gift from Wesley Sundquist (Addgene plasmid # 104595 ; http://n2t.net/addgene:104595 ; RRID:Addgene_104595)
